>Addgene plasmid #222993 | HuEx-2xNLS-iGeoCas9(C1)-2xNLS_EGFP-g1 | addgene full sequence | sequence record 440599 | Addgene NGS Result
TTGAGATCCTTTTTTTCTGCGCGTAATCTGCTGCTTGCAAACAAAAAAACCACCGCTACCAGCGGTGGTT
TGTTTGCCGGATCAAGAGCTACCAACTCTTTTTCCGAAGGTAACTGGCTTCAGCAGAGCGCAGATACCAA
ATACTGTTCTTCTAGTGTAGCCGTAGTTAGGCCACCACTTCAAGAACTCTGTAGCACCGCCTACATACCT
CGCTCTGCTAATCCTGTTACCAGTGGCTGCTGCCAGTGGCGATAAGTCGTGTCTTACCGGGTTGGACTCA
AGACGATAGTTACCGGATAAGGCGCAGCGGTCGGGCTGAACGGGGGGTTCGTGCACACAGCCCAGCTTGG
AGCGAACGACCTACACCGAACTGAGATACCTACAGCGTGAGCTATGAGAAAGCGCCACGCTTCCCGAAGG
GAGAAAGGCGGACAGGTATCCGGTAAGCGGCAGGGTCGGAACAGGAGAGCGCACGAGGGAGCTTCCAGGG
GGAAACGCCTGGTATCTTTATAGTCCTGTCGGGTTTCGCCACCTCTGACTTGAGCGTCGATTTTTGTGAT
GCTCGTCAGGGGGGCGGAGCCTATGGAAAAACGCCAGCAACGCGGCCTTTTTACGGTTCCTGGCCTTTTG
CTGGCCTTTTGCTCACATGTACTAGTGAGGGCCTATTTCCCATGATTCCTTCATATTTGCATATACGATA
CAAGGCTGTTAGAGAGATAATTGGAATTAATTTGACTGTAAACACAAAGATATTAGTACAAAATACGTGA
CGTAGAAAGTAATAATTTCTTGGGTAGTTTGCAGTTTTAAAATTATGTTTTAAAATGGACTATCATATGC
TTACCGTAACTTGAAAGTATTTCGATTTCTTGGCTTTATATATCTTGTGGAAAGGACGAAACACCGCACG
ACTTCTTCAAGTCCGCCAGTCATAGTTCCCCTGAGAAATCAGGGTTACTATGATAAGGGCTTTCTGCCTA
AGGCAGACTGACCCGCGGCGTTGGGGATCGCCTGTCGCCCGCTTTTGGCGGGCATTCCCCATCCTTTTTT
TTAAGGTTGGGCCGCTCGAGCTAGTATAGCGGTACCCGTTACATAACTTACGGTAAATGGCCCGCCTGGC
TGACCGCCCAACGACCCCCGCCCATTGACGTCAATAGTAACGCCAATAGGGACTTTCCATTGACGTCAAT
GGGTGGAGTATTTACGGTAAACTGCCCACTTGGCAGTACATCAAGTGTATCATATGCCAAGTACGCCCCC
TATTGACGTCAATGACGGTAAATGGCCCGCCTGGCATTGTGCCCAGTACATGACCTTATGGGACTTTCCT
ACTTGGCAGTACATCTACGTATTAGTCATCGCTATTACCATGGTCGAGGTGAGCCCCACGTTCTGCTTCA
CTCTCCCCATCTCCCCCCCCTCCCCACCCCCAATTTTGTATTTATTTATTTTTTAATTATTTTGTGCAGC
GATGGGGGCGGGGGGGGGGGGGGGGCGCGCGCCRGGSGGGGSGGGGSGGGGSGRGGGGSGGGGSGGGGSG
AGGCGGAGAGGTGCGGCGGCAGCCAATCAGAGCGGCGCGCTCCGAAAGTTTCCTTTTATGGCGAGGCGGC
GGCGGCGGCGGCCCTATAAAAAGCGAAGCGCGCGGCGGGCGGGAGTCGCTGCGCGCTGCCTTCGCCCCGT
GCCCCGCTCCGCCGCCGCCTCGCGCCGCCCGCCCCGGCTCTGACTGACCGCGTTACTCCCACAGGTGAGC
GGGCGGGACGGCCCTTCTCCTCCGGGCTGTAATTAGCTGAGCAAGAGGTAAGGGTTTAAGGGATGGTTGG
TTGGTGGGGTATTAATGTTTAATTACCTGGAGCACCTGCCTGAAATCACTTTTTTTCAGGTTGGACCGGT
GCCACCTCGAGTCGACGCCACCATGGGTCCTAAGAAAAAGAGGAAGGTGGGAGGCTCACCAAAGAAGAAA
AGAAAGGTAGGCGGCTCTAACGCCATGAGATACAAAATCGGCCTGGACATTGGCATCACCAGCGTGGGCT
GGGCCGTGATGAACCTGGATATCCCTAGAATTGAGGACCTGGGCGTGAGAATCTTTGATCGGGCTGAAAA
CCCTCAGACGGGCGAAAGCCTGGCTCTGCCAAGAAGACTGGCAAGATCCGCCAGACGGAGACTCCGGAGA
AGAAAGCACAGATTGGAGAGAATCAGAAGACTGGTGATCAGAGAAGGCATCCTGACAAAGGAGGAACTGG
ACAAGCTGTTTGAAGAGAAACACGAGATCGACGTGTGGCAGCTGAGGGTGGAAGCCCTGGACAGAAAGCT
GAACAACGACGAGCTGGCCCGAGTGCTGTTACACCTGGCCAAACGGCGGGGATTCAAGTCTAACAGGAAA
AGCGAGAGAAGCAACAAAGAGAACTCTACAATGCTGAAGCACATCGAGGGAAACAGAGCCATCCTGAGCT
CTTACAGAACAGTGGGCGAGATGATCGTGAAAGATCCTAAGTTCGCCCTGCATAAGCGGAACAAAGGCGA
AAACTACATCAACACCATCGCCAGAGATGACCTGGAGAGGGAGATCAGACTGATCTTCTCCAAACAGAGG
GAGTTCGGCGACATGAGCTGCACCGAAGAGTTCGAGAACGAGTACATCACAATCTGGGCTAGCCAGCGGC
CTGTGGCCTCCAAGGACGACATCGAAAAGAAGGTTGGCTTCTGCACATTCGAGCCTAAGGAAAAAAGAGC
TCCTAAGGCCACATATACCTTCCAGAGCTTTATCGCCTGGGAACACATCAATAAGCTGCGGCTGATCTCT
CCAAGTGGCGCCCGGGGCCTCACCGACGAGGAACGTAGACTGCTGTACGAGCAGGCCTTTCAGAAGAACA
AGATCACCTACCACGATATCCGTACACTGCTGCACCTGCCCGATGATACATACTTCAAGGGAATCGTGTA
CGACCGCGGTGAGAGCCGGAAGCAGAACGAGAACATCCGGTTCCTGGAGCTCGACGCCTATCACCAGATC
CGGAAGGCCGTGGACAAGGTTTACGGCAAGGGCAAGAGCAGCTCTTTTCTGCCTATCGACTTCGACACCT
TCGGCTACGCCCTGACCCTGTTTAAGGACGATGCCGACATCCACTCTTACCTGCGCAACGAGTACGAGCA
AAATGGCAAGCGGATGCCTAATCTGGCTAACAAAGTGTATGACAACGAGCTGATCGAGGAACTTCTGAAC
CTGAGCTTCACAAAGTTCGGGCATCTGTCTCTGAAGGCCCTGCGGTCTATCCTGCCGTACATGGAACAAG
GCGAAGTGTACAGCTCTGCCTGTGAACGGGCCGGCTACACCTTCACCGGCCCCAAAAAAAAGCAGAAGAC
CATGCTGCTGCCTAACATCCAGCCTATTGCCAACCCGGTGGTCATGAGAGCCCTGACTCAGGCTAGAAAG
GTGGTGAACGCCATCATCAAGAAGTACGGCAGCCCTGTGAGCATCCACATCGAACTGGCTAGAGACCTGT
CCCAGACCTTCGACGAAAGACGGAAGACCAAGAAAGAGCAGGATGAGAACAGAAAGAAGAATGAAACCGC
CATTCGGCAACTGATGGAATACGGCCTGACACTGAATCCCACCGGTCATGACATCGTGAAGTTCAAGCTG
TGGAGCGAACAGAACGGCAGATGCGCCTACAGCCTGCAGCCCATCGAGATCGAACGGCTGCTGGAGCCTG
GCTACGTGGAGGTGGATCACGTGATTCCTTACAGCAGAAGCCTGGATGACAGCTACACCAACAAGGTGCT
GGTGCTGACCAGAGAGAATAGAGAGAAGGGCAACAGAATCCCTGCCGAGTACCTGGGAGTGGGCACAGAG
AGATGGCAGCAGTTCGAGACATTTGTGCTGACCAACAAGCAGTTCAGCAAGAAGAAACGGGACCGGCTGC
TGAGACTGCACTACGACGAGAACGAGGAAACCGAGTTCAAGAACAGAAACCTGAACGACACCAGATACAT
CAGCAGATTCTTCGCCAACTTCATCAGAGAGCACCTGAAGTTCGCCGAGTCTGACGACAAGCAAAAAGTG
TACACAGTGAATGGAAGAGTGACAGCCCACCTCAGAAGCCGGTGGGAGTTCAACAAAAATAGAGAGGAGA
GCGACCTGCACCACGCCGTTGACGCCGTGATCGTGGCTTGTACCACCCCTAGTGACATCGCCAAGGTGAC
AGCCTTCTACCAGAGAAGAGAACAGAACAAGGAACTGGCCAAGAAAACAGAACCCCACTTCCCTCAGCCT
TGGCCTCACTTTGCCGACGAGCTAAGAGCCCGGTTGAGCAAGCATCCTAAAGAGAGCATAAAAGCTTTAA
ATCTGGGCAACTACGATGATCAGAAACTGGAATCCCTGCAACCAGTCTTTGTGTCCAGAATGCCTAAACG
CAGCGTGACCGGCGCCGCTCACCAGGAAACTCTGAGAAGATACGTGGGCATCGATGAGCGTAGCGGCAAG
ATTCAGACCGTGGTGAAAACCAAGCTTAGCAAAATCAAGCTGGACGCCAGCGGACACTTCCCCATGTACG
GCAAAGAGAGCGATCCCCGCACATATGAGGCCATCCGACAGAGACTGCTGGAACACAACAACGACCCTAA
GAAGGCATTCCAGGGCCCTCTGTACAAGCCAAAGAAGAACGGCGAGCCTGGCCCCGTTATACGGACCGTC
AAGATCATCGATACCAGAAACCAGGTAATCCCTCTGAATGATGGCAAGACCGTGGCCTACAACAGCAATA
TCGTGAGAGTGGACGTGTTCGAAAAAGACGGAAAGTATTACTGCGTGCCAGTGTACACCATGGACATCAT
GAAGGGCATCCTGCCAAACAAGGCAATCGAGCCCAACAAGCCCTATTCTGAATGGAAGGAGATGACCGAG
GACTATACCTTCAGATTCAGCCTGTACCCCAATGATCTGATCCGGATCGAACTGCCTAGAGAGAAGACCG
TCAAGACAGCCGCCGGCGAAGAAATAAACGTGAAGGACGTGTTCGTGTACTACAAGACAATCGATAGCGC
CAATGGAGGCCTCGAACTGATCAGCCACGACCACAGATTTAGCCTGAGAGGCGTCGGCAGCCGGACCCTG
AAGAGATTCGAGAAATACCAGGTGGACGTGCTGGGAAATATCTACAAGGTGAGAGGCGAGAAAAGAGTTG
GACTGGCTTCTAGCGCCCACAGCAAACCCGGCAAGACCATCAGACCTCTGCAGAGCACCCGGGATGGCAG
CCCCAAAAAAAAGCGGAAGGTGGGCGGAAGCCCTAAGAAGAAGAGAAAAGTGGGATCCGGCGCAACAAAC
TTCTCTCTGCTGAAACAAGCCGGAGATGTCGAAGAGAATCCTGGACCGACCGAGTACAAGCCCACGGTGC
GCCTCGCCACCCGCGACGACGTCCCCAGGGCCGTACGCACCCTCGCCGCCGCGTTCGCCGACTACCCCGC
CACGCGCCACACCGTCGATCCGGACCGCCACATCGAGCGGGTCACCGAGCTGCAAGAACTCTTCCTCACG
CGCGTCGGGCTCGACATCGGCAAGGTGTGGGTCGCGGACGACGGCGCCGCGGTGGCGGTCTGGACCACGC
CGGAGAGCGTCGAAGCGGGGGCGGTGTTCGCCGAGATCGGCCCGCGCATGGCCGAGTTGAGCGGTTCCCG
GCTGGCCGCGCAGCAACAGATGGAAGGCCTCCTGGCGCCGCACCGGCCCAAGGAGCCCGCGTGGTTCCTG
GCCACCGTCGGAGTCTCGCCCGACCACCAGGGCAAGGGTCTGGGCAGCGCCGTCGTGCTCCCCGGAGTGG
AGGCGGCCGAGCGCGCCGGGGTGCCCGCCTTCCTGGAGACCTCCGCGCCCCGCAACCTCCCCTTCTACGA
GCGGCTCGGCTTCACCGTCACCGCCGACGTCGAGGTGCCCGAAGGACCGCGCACCTGGTGCATGACCCGC
AAGCCCGGTGCCTGAACGCGTTAAGAATTCCTAGAGCTCGCTGATCAGCCTCGACTGTGCCTTCTAGTTG
CCAGCCATCTGTTGTTTGCCCCTCCCCCGTGCCTTCCTTGACCCTGGAAGGTGCCACTCCCACTGTCCTT
TCCTAATAAAATGAGGAAATTGCATCGCATTGTCTGAGTAGGTGTCATTCTATTCTGGGGGGTGGGGTGG
GGCAGGACAGCAAGGGGGAGGATTGGGAAGAGAATAGCAGGCATGCTGGGGAGCGGCCGCAGGAACCCCT
AGTGATGGAGTTGGCCACTCCCTCTCTGCGCGCTCGCTCGCTCACTGAGGCCGGGCGACCAAAGGTCGCC
CGACGCCCGGGCTTTGCCCGGGCGGCCTCAGTGAGCGAGCGAGCGCGCAGCTGCCTGCAGGGGCGCCTGA
TGCGGTATTTTCTCCTTACGCATCTGTGCGGTATTTCACACCGCATA
[95 nt withheld, positions 6418-6512]
T
[46 nt withheld, positions 6514-6559]
C
[141 nt withheld, positions 6561-6701]
CCTTTGACGTTGGAGTCCACGTTCTTT
[37 nt withheld, positions 6729-6765]
ACTCTATCTCGGGCTATTCTTTTGATTTATAAGGGATTTTGCCGATTTCGGTCTATTGGTTAAAAAATGA
GCTGATTTAACAAAAATTTAACGCGAATTTTAACAAAATATTAACGTTTACAATTTTATGGTGCACTCTC
AGTACAATCTGCTCTGATGCCGCATAGTTAAGCCAGCCCCGACACCCGCCAACACCCGCTGACGCGCCCT
GACGGGCTTGTCTGCTCCCGGCATCCGCTTACAGACAAGCTGTGACCGTCTCCGGGAGCTGCATGTGTCA
GAGGTTTTCACCGTCATCACCGAAACGCGCGAGACGAAAGGGCCTCGTGATACGCCTATTTTTATAGGTT
AATGTCATGATAATAATGGTTTCTTAGACGTCAGGTGGCACTTTTCGGGGAAATGTGCGCGGAACCCCTA
TTTGTTTATTTTTCTAAATACATTCAAATATGTATCCGCTCATGAGACAATAACCCTGATAAATGCTTCA
ATAATATTGAAAAAGGAAGAGTATGAGTATTCAACATTTCCGTGTCGCCCTTATTCCCTTTTTTGCGGCA
TTTTGCCTTCCTGTTTTTGCTCACCCAGAAACGCTGGTGAAAGTAAAAGATGCTGAAGATCAGTTGGGTG
CACGAGTGGGTTACATCGAACTGGATCTCAACAGCGGTAAGATCCTTGAGAGTTTTCGCCCCGAAGAACG
TTTTCCAATGATGAGCACTTTTAAAGTTCTGCTATGTGGCGCGGTATTATCCCGTATTGACGCCGGGCAA
GAGCAACTCGGTCGCCGCATACACTATTCTCAGAATGACTTGGTTGAGTACTCACCAGTCACAGAAAAGC
ATCTTACGGATGGCATGACAGTAAGAGAATTATGCAGTGCTGCCATAACCATGAGTGATAACACTGCGGC
CAACTTACTTCTGACAACGATCGGAGGACCGAAGGAGCTAACCGCTTTTTTGCACAACATGGGGGATCAT
GTAACTCGCCTTGATCGTTGGGAACCGGAGCTGAATGAAGCCATACCAAACGACGAGCGTGACACCACGA
TGCCTGTAGCAATGGCAACAACGTTGCGCAAACTATTAACTGGCGAACTACTTACTCTAGCTTCCCGGCA
ACAATTAATAGACTGGATGGAGGCGGATAAAGTTGCAGGACCACTTCTGCGCTCGGCCCTTCCGGCTGGC
TGGTTTATTGCTGATAAATCTGGAGCCGGTGAGCGTGGAAGCCGCGGTATCATTGCAGCACTGGGGCCAG
ATGGTAAGCCCTCCCGTATCGTAGTTATCTACACGACGGGGAGTCAGGCAACTATGGATGAACGAAATAG
ACAGATCGCTGAGATAGGTGCCTCACTGATTAAGCATTGGTAACTGTCAGACCAAGTTTACTCATATATA
CTTTAGATTGATTTAAAACTTCATTTTTAATTTAAAAGGATCTAGGTGAAGATCCTTTTTGATAATCTCA
TGACCAAAATCCCTTAACGTGAGTTTTCGTTCCACTGAGCGTCAGACCCCGTAGAAAAGATCAAAGGATC
TTC
Features (pLannotate 1.2.2; 15 found; start..end, strand, type, name):
      1..589     +  rep_origin     ori: high-copy-number ColE1/pMB1/pBR322/pUC origin of replication
    657..897     +  promoter       U6 promoter: RNA polymerase III promoter for human U6 snRNA
    906..928     +  CDS            VN155(I152L) (fragment): improved N-terminal fragment of mVenus for use in bimolecular fluorescence complementation (BiFC) (Kodama and Hu, 2010)
   1087..1372    +  enhancer       CMV enhancer: human cytomegalovirus immediate early enhancer; contains an 18-bp deletion relative to the standard CMV enhancer
   1374..1651    +  promoter       chicken β-actin promoter: No description available
   1652..1879    +  intron         hybrid intron: hybrid between chicken β-actin (CBA) and minute virus of mice (MMV) introns (Gray et al., 2011)
   5368..5965    +  CDS            PuroR (fragment): puromycin N-acetyltransferase; pac from Streptomyces; confers resistance to puromycin
   6005..6116    +  polyA_signal   bGH poly(A) signal: bovine growth hormone polyadenylation signal
   6221..6361    +  repeat_region  AAV2 ITR: inverted terminal repeat of adeno-associated virus serotype 2 inverted
   6366..6417    -  misc_feature   bom (fragment): basis of mobility region from pBR322
   6436..6891    +  rep_origin     f1 ori (sequence partly withheld): f1 bacteriophage origin of replication; arrow indicates direction of (+) strand synthesis
   6892..6941    -  misc_feature   bom (fragment): basis of mobility region from pBR322
   7043..7078    -  CDS            rop (fragment): Rop protein, which maintains plasmids at low copy number; rop
   7173..7277    +  promoter       AmpR promoter: bla
   7278..8138    +  CDS            AmpR: β-lactamase; bla; confers resistance to ampicillin, carbenicillin, and related antibiotics
