[The description below was written by a language model from this plasmid's Addgene catalogue record and pLannotate feature annotations shown in this document.]
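Description:
HuEx-2xNLS-iGeoCas9(C1)-2xNLS_EGFP-g1 is an 8.3 kb all-in-one mammalian CRISPR expression plasmid that carries both an engineered GeoCas9 nuclease variant, iGeoCas9(C1), and a guide RNA cassette. The record names no backbone. The annotated layout (U6 promoter, hybrid CAG-type promoter, bGH polyadenylation signal, a single AAV2 ITR remnant and an f1 origin) resembles commonly used single-plasmid Cas9/sgRNA vectors. It is propagated in E. coli at high copy from a ColE1/pUC-type origin with ampicillin selection through the bla gene. The short bom and rop matches are backbone fragments with no stated function.

The payload consists of two transcription units. A human U6 RNA polymerase III promoter drives the guide RNA. The 23 nt match to an mVenus fragment immediately downstream of U6 is most plausibly the EGFP-targeting spacer ("EGFP-g1"), since Venus and GFP share sequence, rather than a true fluorescent protein fragment. The guide scaffold itself is not annotated. Downstream, a CMV enhancer, chicken β-actin promoter and hybrid intron (listed as pCAG) drive the nuclease open reading frame, which according to the name is flanked by two nuclear localization signals at each end. This region, roughly 3.5 kb between the intron and the puromycin marker, was not annotated by the feature caller. A puromycin N-acetyltransferase sequence follows the Cas9 as a C-terminal element, allowing transfected cells to be enriched with puromycin. The record does not specify the linker or any self-cleaving peptide joining them.

The plasmid is suited to transient transfection of mammalian cells to measure iGeoCas9(C1) editing activity, most likely by disruption of an EGFP reporter.
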