Addgene plasmid #222993: HuEx-2xNLS-iGeoCas9(C1)-2xNLS_EGFP-g1
Depositing lab: Jennifer Doudna. Publication: Rapid DNA unwinding accelerates genome editing by engineered CRISPR-Cas9. Eggers AR, Chen K, Soczek KM, Tuck OT, Doherty EE, Xu B, Trinidad MI, Thornton BW, Yoon PH, Doudna JA. Cell. 2024 May 13:S0092-8674(24)00457-4. doi: 10.1016/j.cell.2024.04.031. PubMed 38781968.
Backbone
  Vector backbone: N/A
  Vector type: Mammalian Expression, CRISPR
  Selectable markers: Puromycin
Growth in bacteria
  Bacterial resistance: Ampicillin, 100 μg/mL
  Growth temperature: 37°C
  Growth strain: DH5alpha
  Copy number: High Copy
Gene/Insert
  Gene/Insert name: HuEx-2xNLS-iGeoCas9(C1)-2xNLS_EGFP-g1 (alt name: iGeoCas9(C1)_EGFP-g1)
  Species: Synthetic
  Promoter: pCAG
  Tag / fusion protein: Puro (C terminal on insert)
  Cloning method: Restriction Enzyme; 5′ cloning site SalI (unknown if destroyed); 3′ cloning site MluI (unknown if destroyed)
  Sequencing primers: 5′ tttcaggttggaccggtgccacct; 3′ tcgaggctgatcagcgagctcta
Terms and licenses: Academic/Nonprofit Terms; Industry Terms: Not Available to Industry
How to cite: HuEx-2xNLS-iGeoCas9(C1)-2xNLS_EGFP-g1 was a gift from Jennifer Doudna (Addgene plasmid # 222993 ; http://n2t.net/addgene:222993 ; RRID:Addgene_222993)
